Addgene plasmid #54093: mEmerald-Farnesyl-5
Purpose: Localization: Membrane, Excitation: 487, Emission: 509
Depositing lab: Michael Davidson. Depositing organization: Florida State University, Tallahassee.
Backbone
  Vector backbone: mEmerald
  Backbone size w/o insert (bp): 4750
  Vector type: Mammalian Expression
  Selectable markers: Neomycin (select with G418)
Growth in bacteria
  Bacterial resistance: Kanamycin, 50 μg/mL
  Growth temperature: 37°C
  Growth strain: DH5alpha
  Copy number: High Copy
Gene/Insert
  Gene/Insert name: Farnesyl (alt name: NM_001130442.1)
  Species: H. sapiens (human)
  Mutation: encodes final 20 aa of NM_001130442.1
  Entrez Gene: HRAS (a.k.a. C-BAS/HAS, C-H-RAS, C-HA-RAS1, CTLO, H-RASIDX, HAMSV, HRAS1, RASH1, p21ras)
  Promoter: CMV
  Tag / fusion protein: mEmerald (N terminal on backbone)
  Cloning method: Unknown
  Sequencing primers: 5′ CMV-F; 3′ SV40pA-R
Terms and licenses: Academic/Nonprofit Terms; Industry Terms
Depositor comments: . Excitation = 487; Emission = 509. Localization data: Membrane
How to cite: mEmerald-Farnesyl-5 was a gift from Michael Davidson (Addgene plasmid # 54093 ; http://n2t.net/addgene:54093 ; RRID:Addgene_54093)
