[The description below was written by a language model from this plasmid's Addgene catalogue record, the feature table of its GenBank file and pLannotate feature annotations shown in this document.]
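Description:
mEmerald-Farnesyl-5 is a mammalian expression plasmid that produces a membrane-targeted green fluorescent protein. It is built on an mEmerald C-terminal-fusion type backbone of about 4.8 kb. The human cytomegalovirus immediate early enhancer and promoter drive an open reading frame encoding mEmerald, a monomeric, rapidly maturing Aequorea victoria GFP derivative (excitation 487 nm, emission 509 nm). After a short linker this is fused to the final 20 amino acids of human H-Ras. This C-terminal H-Ras segment carries the CAAX-type farnesylation signal, so the fluorescent protein is lipid-modified and anchored to cellular membranes without any Ras GTPase domain being present. A remnant of the multiple cloning site and an SV40 polyadenylation signal follow the fusion.

The plasmid replicates in bacteria from a high-copy ColE1/pUC-type origin and also carries an f1 phage origin. A single Tn5 aminoglycoside phosphotransferase gene (NeoR/KanR) provides both selections. A bacterial bla-type promoter expresses it for kanamycin resistance in E. coli, and the SV40 enhancer/early promoter expresses it for G418 selection of stable mammalian lines, with an HSV TK poly(A) signal as terminator. The short large T antigen, ble and bGH poly(A) fragments in the annotation look like backbone remnants or partial matches rather than functional elements.

The construct is typically used as a membrane marker for live-cell or fixed-cell fluorescence imaging. The separate GenBank record covers only a 728 bp partial read. Its "VC155" annotation reflects sequence similarity between GFP-family proteins and does not indicate a BiFC fragment in this plasmid.
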