Features (pLannotate 1.2.2; 16 found; start..end, strand, type, name):
      1..304     +  enhancer       CMV enhancer: human cytomegalovirus immediate early enhancer
    305..508     +  promoter       CMV promoter: human cytomegalovirus (CMV) immediate early promoter
    553..1269    +  CDS            mEmerald: mEmerald is a basic (constitutively fluorescent) green fluorescent protein published in 1998, derived from Aequorea victoria. It is reported to be a very rapidly-maturing monomer with moderate acid sensitivity.
   1285..1347    +  CDS            H-Ras (fragment): human small GTPase proto-oncoprotein
   1348..1384    +  misc_feature   MCS (fragment): multiple cloning site
   1401..1485    +  CDS            large T antigen (fragment): large T antigen from SV40 (simian virus 40)
   1508..1629    +  polyA_signal   SV40 poly(A) signal: SV40 polyadenylation signal
   1663..2091    -  rep_origin     f1 ori (sequence partly withheld): f1 bacteriophage origin of replication; arrow indicates direction of (+) strand synthesis
   2118..2222    +  promoter       AmpR promoter: bla
   2224..2581    +  promoter       SV40 promoter: SV40 enhancer and early promoter
   2616..3410    +  CDS            NeoR/KanR: aminoglycoside phosphotransferase from Tn5; aph(3')-II (or nptII); confers resistance to neomycin, kanamycin, and G418 (Geneticin®)
   3431..3583    +  CDS            ble (fragment): BLE_KLEPN - Experimental evidence at protein level: Swiss-Prot protein existence level 1. Binding protein with a strong affinity to the bleomycin family of antibiotics. Binds to CL990; an antimitotic-antibiotic compound. From Klebsiella pneumoniae.
   3642..3689    +  polyA_signal   HSV TK poly(A) signal: herpes simplex virus thymidine kinase polyadenylation signal (Cole and Stacy, 1985)
   3780..3796    -  polyA_signal   bGH poly(A) signal (fragment): bovine growth hormone polyadenylation signal
   4018..4606    +  rep_origin     ori: high-copy-number ColE1/pMB1/pBR322/pUC origin of replication
   4721..4780    +  enhancer       CMV enhancer (fragment): human cytomegalovirus immediate early enhancer
>Addgene plasmid #54093 | mEmerald-Farnesyl-5 | addgene full sequence | sequence record 475392 | Addgene NGS Result
CGTTACATAACTTACGGTAAATGGCCCGCCTGGCTGACCGCCCAACGACCCCCGCCCATTGACGTCAATA
ATGACGTATGTTCCCATAGTAACGCCAATAGGGACTTTCCATTGACGTCAATGGGTGGAGTATTTACGGT
AAACTGCCCACTTGGCAGTACATCAAGTGTATCATATGCCAAGTACGCCCCCTATTGACGTCAATGACGG
TAAATGGCCCGCCTGGCATTATGCCCAGTACATGACCTTATGGGACTTTCCTACTTGGCAGTACATCTAC
GTATTAGTCATCGCTATTACCATGGTGATGCGGTTTTGGCAGTACATCAATGGGCGTGGATAGCGGTTTG
ACTCACGGGGATTTCCAAGTCTCCACCCCATTGACGTCAATGGGAGTTTGTTTTGGCACCAAAATCAACG
GGACTTTCCAAAATGTCGTAACAACTCCGCCCCATTGACGCAAATGGGCGGTAGGCGTGTACGGTGGGAG
GTCTATATAAGCAGAGCTGGTTTAGTGAACCGTCAGATCCGCTAGCGCTACCGGTCGCCACCATGGTGAG
CAAGGGCGAGGAGCTGTTCACCGGGGTGGTGCCCATCCTGGTCGAGCTGGACGGCGACGTAAACGGCCAC
AAGTTCAGCGTGTCCGGCGAGGGCGAGGGCGATGCCACCTACGGCAAGCTGACCCTGAAGTTCATCTGCA
CCACCGGCAAGCTGCCCGTGCCCTGGCCCACCCTCGTGACCACCTTGACCTACGGCGTGCAGTGCTTCGC
CCGCTACCCCGACCACATGAAGCAGCACGACTTCTTCAAGTCCGCCATGCCCGAAGGCTACGTCCAGGAG
CGCACCATCTTCTTCAAGGACGACGGCAACTACAAGACCCGCGCCGAGGTGAAGTTCGAGGGCGACACCC
TGGTGAACCGCATCGAGCTGAAGGGCATCGACTTCAAGGAGGACGGCAACATCCTGGGGCACAAGCTGGA
GTACAACTACAACAGCCACAAGGTCTATATCACCGCCGACAAGCAGAAGAACGGCATCAAGGTGAACTTC
AAGACCCGCCACAACATCGAGGACGGCAGCGTGCAGCTCGCCGACCACTACCAGCAGAACACCCCCATCG
GCGACGGCCCCGTGCTGCTGCCCGACAACCACTACCTGAGCACCCAGTCCAAGCTGAGCAAAGACCCCAA
CGAGAAGCGCGATCACATGGTCCTGCTGGAGTTCGTGACCGCCGCCGGGATCACTCTCGGCATGGACGAG
CTGTACAAGTCCGGACTCAGATCTAAGCTGAACCCTCCTGATGAGAGTGGCCCCGGCTGCATGAGCTGCA
AGTGTGTGCTCTCCTGAGAATTCTGCAGTCGACGGTACCGCGGGCCCGGGATCCACCGGATCTAGATAAC
TGATCATAATCAGCCATACCACATTTGTAGAGGTTTTACTTGCTTTAAAAAACCTCCCACACCTCCCCCT
GAACCTGAAACATAAAATGAATGCAATTGTTGTTGTTAACTTGTTTATTGCAGCTTATAATGGTTACAAA
TAAAGCAATAGCATCACAAATTTCACAAATAAAGCATTTTTTTCACTGCATTCTAGTTGTGGTTTGTCCA
AACTCATCAATGTATCTTAACGCGTAAATTGTAAGCGTTAATATTTTGTTAAAATTCGCGTTAAATTTTT
GTTAAATCAGCTCATTTTTTAACCAATAGGCCGAAATCGGCAAAATCCCTTATAAATCAAAAGAATAGAC
CGAGATAGGGTTGAGTGTTGTTCCAGTTTGGAACAAGAGTCCACTATTAAAGAACGTGGACTCCAACGTC
AAAGG
[49 nt withheld, positions 1826-1874]
T
[91 nt withheld, positions 1876-1966]
G
[124 nt withheld, positions 1968-2091]
CAGGTGGCACTTTTCGGGGAAATGTGCGCGGAACCCCTATTTGTTTATTTTTCTAAATACATTCAAATAT
GTATCCGCTCATGAGACAATAACCCTGATAAATGCTTCAATAATATTGAAAAAGGAAGAGTCCTGAGGCG
GAAAGAACCAGCTGTGGAATGTGTGTCAGTTAGGGTGTGGAAAGTCCCCAGGCTCCCCAGCAGGCAGAAG
TATGCAAAGCATGCATCTCAATTAGTCAGCAACCAGGTGTGGAAAGTCCCCAGGCTCCCCAGCAGGCAGA
AGTATGCAAAGCATGCATCTCAATTAGTCAGCAACCATAGTCCCGCCCCTAACTCCGCCCATCCCGCCCC
TAACTCCGCCCAGTTCCGCCCATTCTCCGCCCCATGGCTGACTAATTTTTTTTATTTATGCAGAGGCCGA
GGCCGCCTCGGCCTCTGAGCTATTCCAGAAGTAGTGAGGAGGCTTTTTTGGAGGCCTAGGCTTTTGCAAA
GATCGATCAAGAGACAGGATGAGGATCGTTTCGCATGATTGAACAAGATGGATTGCACGCAGGTTCTCCG
GCCGCTTGGGTGGAGAGGCTATTCGGCTATGACTGGGCACAACAGACAATCGGCTGCTCTGATGCCGCCG
TGTTCCGGCTGTCAGCGCAGGGGCGCCCGGTTCTTTTTGTCAAGACCGACCTGTCCGGTGCCCTGAATGA
ACTGCAAGACGAGGCAGCGCGGCTATCGTGGCTGGCCACGACGGGCGTTCCTTGCGCAGCTGTGCTCGAC
GTTGTCACTGAAGCGGGAAGGGACTGGCTGCTATTGGGCGAAGTGCCGGGGCAGGATCTCCTGTCATCTC
ACCTTGCTCCTGCCGAGAAAGTATCCATCATGGCTGATGCAATGCGGCGGCTGCATACGCTTGATCCGGC
TACCTGCCCATTCGACCACCAAGCGAAACATCGCATCGAGCGAGCACGTACTCGGATGGAAGCCGGTCTT
GTCGATCAGGATGATCTGGACGAAGAGCATCAGGGGCTCGCGCCAGCCGAACTGTTCGCCAGGCTCAAGG
CGAGCATGCCCGACGGCGAGGATCTCGTCGTGACCCATGGCGATGCCTGCTTGCCGAATATCATGGTGGA
AAATGGCCGCTTTTCTGGATTCATCGACTGTGGCCGGCTGGGTGTGGCGGACCGCTATCAGGACATAGCG
TTGGCTACCCGTGATATTGCTGAAGAGCTTGGCGGCGAATGGGCTGACCGCTTCCTCGTGCTTTACGGTA
TCGCCGCTCCCGATTCGCAGCGCATCGCCTTCTATCGCCTTCTTGACGAGTTCTTCTGAGCGGGACTCTG
GGGTTCGAAATGACCGACCAAGCGACGCCCAACCTGCCATCACGAGATTTCGATTCCACCGCCGCCTTCT
ATGAAAGGTTGGGCTTCGGAATCGTTTTCCGGGACGCCGGCTGGATGATCCTCCAGCGCGGGGATCTCAT
GCTGGAGTTCTTCGCCCACCCTAGGGGGAGGCTAACTGAAACACGGAAGGAGACAATACCGGAAGGAACC
CGCGCTATGACGGCAATAAAAAGACAGAATAAAACGCACGGTGTTGGGTCGTTTGTTCATAAACGCGGGG
TTCGGTCCCAGGGCTGGCACTCTGTCGATACCCCACCGAGACCCCATTGGGGCCAATACGCCCGCGTTTC
TTCCTTTTCCCCACCCCACCCCCCAAGTTCGGGTGAAGGCCCAGGGCTCGCAGCCAACGTCGGGGCGGCA
GGCCCTGCCATAGCCTCAGGTTACTCATATATACTTTAGATTGATTTAAAACTTCATTTTTAATTTAAAA
GGATCTAGGTGAAGATCCTTTTTGATAATCTCATGACCAAAATCCCTTAACGTGAGTTTTCGTTCCACTG
AGCGTCAGACCCCGTAGAAAAGATCAAAGGATCTTCTTGAGATCCTTTTTTTCTGCGCGTAATCTGCTGC
TTGCAAACAAAAAAACCACCGCTACCAGCGGTGGTTTGTTTGCCGGATCAAGAGCTACCAACTCTTTTTC
CGAAGGTAACTGGCTTCAGCAGAGCGCAGATACCAAATACTGTTCTTCTAGTGTAGCCGTAGTTAGGCCA
CCACTTCAAGAACTCTGTAGCACCGCCTACATACCTCGCTCTGCTAATCCTGTTACCAGTGGCTGCTGCC
AGTGGCGATAAGTCGTGTCTTACCGGGTTGGACTCAAGACGATAGTTACCGGATAAGGCGCAGCGGTCGG
GCTGAACGGGGGGTTCGTGCACACAGCCCAGCTTGGAGCGAACGACCTACACCGAACTGAGATACCTACA
GCGTGAGCTATGAGAAAGCGCCACGCTTCCCGAAGGGAGAAAGGCGGACAGGTATCCGGTAAGCGGCAGG
GTCGGAACAGGAGAGCGCACGAGGGAGCTTCCAGGGGGAAACGCCTGGTATCTTTATAGTCCTGTCGGGT
TTCGCCACCTCTGACTTGAGCGTCGATTTTTGTGATGCTCGTCAGGGGGGCGGAGCCTATGGAAAAACGC
CAGCAACGCGGCCTTTTTACGGTTCCTGGCCTTTTGCTGGCCTTTTGCTCACATGTTCTTTCCTGCGTTA
TCCCCTGATTCTGTGGATAACCGTATTACCGCCATGCATTAGTTATTAATAGTAATCAATTACGGGGTCA
TTAGTTCATAGCCCATATATGGAGTTCCG
