LOCUS       Exported 728 bp ds-DNA linear SYN 19-MAY-2021
DEFINITION  Localization: Membrane, Excitation: 487, Emission: 509.
ACCESSION   .
VERSION     .
KEYWORDS    mEmerald-Farnesyl-5
SOURCE      synthetic DNA construct
  ORGANISM  synthetic DNA construct
REFERENCE   1 (bases 1 to 728)
  TITLE     Davidson mEmerald
REFERENCE   2 (bases 1 to 728)
  AUTHORS   .
  TITLE     Direct Submission
  JOURNAL   Exported May 19, 2021 from SnapGene Server 1.1.58
            http://www.snapgene.com
FEATURES             Location/Qualifiers
     source          1..728
                     /organism="synthetic DNA construct"
                     /mol_type="other DNA"
     CDS             complement(238..489)
                     /codon_start=1
                     /product="C-terminal fragment of mVenus for use in
                     bimolecular fluorescence complementation (BiFC) (Kodama and
                     Hu, 2010)"
                     /label=VC155
                     /translation="DKQKNGIKVNFKTRHNIEDGSVQLADHYQQNTPIGDGPVLLPDNH
                     YLSTQSKLSKDPNEKRDHMVLLEFVTAAGITLGMDELYK"
     primer_bind     complement(280..301)
                     /label=EGFP-C
                     /note="EGFP, forward primer"
     primer_bind     629..648
                     /label=EXFP-R
                     /note="For distinguishing EGFP variants, reverse primer"
ORIGIN
        1 acaacaacaa ttgcattcat tttatgtttc aggttcaggg ggaggtgtgg gaggtttttt
       61 aaagcaagta aaacctctac aaatgtggta tggctgatta tgatcagtta tctagatccg
      121 gtggatcccg ggcccgcggt accgtcgact gcagaattct caggagagca cacacttgca
      181 gctcatgcag ccggggccac tctcatcagg agggttcagc ttagatctga gtccggactt
      241 gtacagctcg tccatgccga gagtgatccc ggcggcggtc acgaactcca gcaggaccat
      301 gtgatcgcgc ttctcgttgg ggtctttgct cagcttggac tgggtgctca ggtagtggtt
      361 gtcgggcagc agcacggggc cgtcgccgat gggggtgttc tgctggtagt ggtcggcgag
      421 ctgcacgctg ccgtcctcga tgttgtggcg ggtcttgaag ttcaccttga tgccgttctt
      481 ctgcttgtcg gcggtgatat agaccttgtg gctgttgtag ttgtactcca gcttgtgccc
      541 caggatgttg ccgtcctcct tgaagtcgat gcccttcagc tcgatgcggt tcaccagggt
      601 gtcgccctcg aacttcacct cggcgcgggt cttgtagttg ccgtcgtcct tgaagaagat
      661 ggtgcgctcc tggacgtagc cttcgggcat ggcggacttg aagaagtcgt gctgcttcat
      721 gtggtcgg
//
