>Addgene plasmid #54093 | mEmerald-Farnesyl-5 | addgene partial sequence | sequence record 91747 | EGFP-C 5'-CATGGTCCTGCTGGAGTTCGTG-3'
GACGAGCTGTACAAGTCCGGACTCAGATCTAAGCTGAACCCTCCTGATGAGAGTGGCCCCGGCTGCATGA
GCTGCAAGTGTGTGCTCTCCTGAGAATTCTGCAGTCGACGGTACCGCGGGCCCGGGATCCACCGGATCTA
GATAACTGATCATAATCAGCCATACCACATTTGTAGAGGTTTTACTTGCTTTAAAAAACCTCCCACACCT
CCCCCTGAACCTGAAACATAAAATGAATGCAATTGTTGTTGTTAACTTGTTTATTGCAGCTTATAATGGT
TACAAATAAAGCAATAGCATCACAAATTTCACAAATAAAGCATTTTTTTCACTGCATTCTAGTTGTGGTT
TGTCCAAACTCATCAATGTATCTTAACGCGTAAATTGTAAGCGTTAATATTTTGTTAAAATTCGCGTTAA
ATTTTTGTTAAATCAGCTCATTTTTTAACCAATAGGCCGAAATCGGCAAAATCCCTTATAAATCAAAAGA
ATAGACCGAGATAGGGTTGAGTGTTGTTCCAGTTTGGAACAAGAGTCCACTATTAAAGAACGTGGACTCC
AACGTCAAAGG
[49 nt withheld, positions 572-620]
T
[91 nt withheld, positions 622-712]
G
[124 nt withheld, positions 714-837]
CAGGTGGCACTT
