>Addgene plasmid #54093 | mEmerald-Farnesyl-5 | analyzer sequence | sequence record 84267
GACGCAAATGGCGGTAGGCGTGTACGGTGGGAGGTCTATATAAGCAGAGCTGGTTTAGTGAACCGTCAGA
TCCGCTAGCGCTACCGGTCGCCACCATGGTGAGCAAGGGCGAGGAGCTGTTCACCGGGGTGGTGCCCATC
CTGGTCGAGCTGGACGGCGACGTAAACGGCCACAAGTTCAGCGTGTCCGGCGAGGGCGAGGGCGATGCCA
CCTACGGCAAGCTGACCCTGAAGTTCATCTGCACCACCGGCAAGCTGCCCGTGCCCTGGCCCACCCTCGT
GACCACCTTGACCTACGGCGTGCAGTGCTTCGCCCGCTACCCCGACCACATGAAGCAGCACGACTTCTTC
AAGTCCGCCATGCCCGAAGGCTACGTCCAGGAGCGCACCATCTTCTTCAAGGACGACGGCAACTACAAGA
CCCGCGCCGAGGTGAAGTTCGAGGGCGACACCCTGGTGAACCGCATCGAGCTGAAGGGCATCGACTTCAA
GGAGGACGGCAACATCCTGGGGCACAAGCTGGAGTACAACTACAACAGCCACAAGGTCTATATCACCGCC
GACAAGCAGAAGAACGGCATCAAGGTGAACTTCAAGACCCGCCACAACATCGAGGACGGCAGCGTGCAGC
TCGCCGACCACTACCAGCAGAACACCCCCATCGGCGACGGCCCCGTGCTGCTGCCCGACAACCACTACCT
GAGCACCCAGTCCAAGCTGAGCAAAGACCCCAACGAGAAGCGCGATCACATGGTCCTGCTGGAGTTCGTG
ACCGCCGCCGGGATCACTCTCGGCATGGACGAGCTGTACAAGTCCGGACTCAGATCTAAGCTGAACCCTC
CTGATGAGAGTGGCCCCGGCTGCATGAGCTGCAAGTGTGTGCTCTCCTGAGAATTCTGCAGTCGACGGTA
CCGCGGGCCCGGGATCCACCGGATCTAGATAACTGATCATAATCAGCCATACCACATTTGTAGAGGTTTT
ACTTGCTTTAAAAA
